Addgene plasmid #169125: Nrf1-Myc pcDNA3.1(+)-C-Myc
Purpose: expression of protein
Depositing lab: Barbara Dirac-Svejstrup. Depositing organization: Francis Crick Institute. Publication: DDI2 Is a Ubiquitin-Directed Endoprotease Responsible for Cleavage of Transcription Factor NRF1. Dirac-Svejstrup AB, Walker J, Faull P, Encheva V, Akimov V, Puglia M, Perkins D, Kumper S, Hunjan SS, Blagoev B, Snijders AP, Powell DJ, Svejstrup JQ. Mol Cell. 2020 Jul 16;79(2):332-341.e7. doi: 10.1016/j.molcel.2020.05.035. Epub 2020 Jun 9. PubMed 32521225.
Backbone
  Vector backbone: pcDNA3.1
  Vector type: Mammalian Expression
Growth in bacteria
  Bacterial resistance: Ampicillin, 100 μg/mL
  Growth temperature: 37°C
  Growth strain: DH5alpha
  Copy number: High Copy
Gene/Insert
  Gene/Insert name: hNrf1 (alt names: NF2L1_HUMAN; Q14494)
  Species: H. sapiens (human)
  Mutation: wt
  Entrez Gene: NFE2L1 (a.k.a. LCR-F1, NRF-1, NRF1, TCF11)
  Cloning method: Unknown
  Sequencing primers: 5′ Unknown
Terms and licenses: Academic/Nonprofit Terms; Industry Terms: Not Available to Industry
How to cite: Nrf1-Myc pcDNA3.1(+)-C-Myc was a gift from Barbara Dirac-Svejstrup (Addgene plasmid # 169125 ; http://n2t.net/addgene:169125 ; RRID:Addgene_169125)
