[The description below was written by a language model from this plasmid's Addgene catalogue record and pLannotate feature annotations shown in this document.]
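Description:
Nrf1-Myc pcDNA3.1(+)-C-Myc is a mammalian expression plasmid of about 7.75 kb, built on the pcDNA3.1 backbone, that carries wild-type human NRF1 (gene NFE2L1, also known as TCF11 or LCR-F1) with a C-terminal Myc epitope. In E. coli it replicates from a high-copy ColE1/pUC-type origin and is selected with ampicillin through the β-lactamase gene. An f1 origin is also present, which permits single-stranded DNA production. For mammalian cells, an SV40 enhancer/early promoter drives the neomycin phosphotransferase gene, terminated by an SV40 polyadenylation signal, so stable transfectants could be selected with G418.

The expression cassette consists of the human cytomegalovirus immediate-early enhancer and promoter, followed by a T7 promoter that could serve for in vitro transcription. Next comes the NFE2L1 open reading frame of roughly 2.3 kb, followed almost directly by a short Myc-tag sequence. The annotation software matched this 30-nt stretch as a fragment of a 3xMyc feature, a length consistent with a single Myc epitope, as the vector name suggests. Transcripts end at the bovine growth hormone polyadenylation signal. Several small annotated fragments (a truncated HIV-1 LTR piece overlapping the CMV promoter, a partial ble sequence, a lacI fragment and lac promoter/operator remnants, and a bom fragment) look like backbone remnants or similarity matches rather than functional parts.

The recorded purpose is simply protein expression. The associated publication concerns cleavage of the transcription factor NRF1 by the ubiquitin-directed endoprotease DDI2, so a C-terminally tagged NRF1 would plausibly help in detecting the full-length and processed protein in transfected cells. The cloning method is not recorded.
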