Features (pLannotate 1.2.2; 21 found; start..end, strand, type, name):
      1..380     +  enhancer       CMV enhancer: human cytomegalovirus immediate early enhancer
    381..584     +  promoter       CMV promoter: human cytomegalovirus (CMV) immediate early promoter
    580..613     +  LTR            5' LTR (truncated) (fragment): truncated 5' long terminal repeat (LTR) from HIV-1
    629..647     +  promoter       T7 promoter: promoter for bacteriophage T7 RNA polymerase
    740..3055    +  CDS            NFE2L1: NF2L1_HUMAN - Also known as HBZ17, NRF1 From Homo sapiens (Human).
   3062..3091    +  CDS            3xMyc (fragment): 3 tandem Myc epitope tags
   3117..3341    +  polyA_signal   bGH poly(A) signal: bovine growth hormone polyadenylation signal
   3345..3366    +  promoter       SV40 promoter (fragment): SV40 enhancer and early promoter
   3387..3815    +  rep_origin     f1 ori (sequence partly withheld): f1 bacteriophage origin of replication; arrow indicates direction of (+) strand synthesis
   3829..4158    +  promoter       SV40 promoter: SV40 enhancer and early promoter
   4225..5016    +  CDS            neo: KKA2_KLEPN - Also known as kan, nptII. Experimental evidence at protein level: Swiss-Prot protein existence level 1. Resistance to kanamycin, neomycin, paromomycin, ribostamycin, butirosin and gentamicin B. From Klebsiella pneumoniae.
   5040..5198    +  CDS            ble (fragment): BLE_KLEPN - Experimental evidence at protein level: Swiss-Prot protein existence level 1. Binding protein with a strong affinity to the bleomycin family of antibiotics. Binds to CL990; an antimitotic-antibiotic compound. From Klebsiella pneumoniae.
   5193..5314    +  polyA_signal   SV40 poly(A) signal: SV40 polyadenylation signal
   5387..5403    -  protein_bind   lac operator: The lac repressor binds to the lac operator to inhibit transcription in E. coli. This inhibition can be relieved by adding lactose or isopropyl-β-D-thiogalactopyranoside (IPTG). lac repressor encoded by lacI
   5411..5441    -  promoter       lac promoter: promoter for the E. coli lac operon
   5456..5477    -  protein_bind   CAP binding site: CAP binding activates transcription in the presence of cAMP. E. coli catabolite activator protein
   5490..5582    -  CDS            lacI (fragment): lac repressor; lacI; The lac repressor binds to the lac operator to inhibit transcription in E. coli. This inhibition can be relieved by adding lactose or isopropyl-β-D-thiogalactopyranoside (IPTG).
   5765..6353    -  rep_origin     ori: high-copy-number ColE1/pMB1/pBR322/pUC origin of replication
   6524..7384    -  CDS            AmpR: β-lactamase; bla; confers resistance to ampicillin, carbenicillin, and related antibiotics
   7385..7489    -  promoter       AmpR promoter: bla
   7548..7600    -  misc_feature   bom (fragment): basis of mobility region from pBR322
>Addgene plasmid #169125 | Nrf1-Myc pcDNA3.1(+)-C-Myc | addgene full sequence | sequence record 332855 | Addgene NGS Result
GACATTGATTATTGACTAGTTATTAATAGTAATCAATTACGGGGTCATTAGTTCATAGCCCATATATGGA
GTTCCGCGTTACATAACTTACGGTAAATGGCCCGCCTGGCTGACCGCCCAACGACCCCCGCCCATTGACG
TCAATAATGACGTATGTTCCCATAGTAACGCCAATAGGGACTTTCCATTGACGTCAATGGGTGGAGTATT
TACGGTAAACTGCCCACTTGGCAGTACATCAAGTGTATCATATGCCAAGTACGCCCCCTATTGACGTCAA
TGACGGTAAATGGCCCGCCTGGCATTATGCCCAGTACATGACCTTATGGGACTTTCCTACTTGGCAGTAC
ATCTACGTATTAGTCATCGCTATTACCATGGTGATGCGGTTTTGGCAGTACATCAATGGGCGTGGATAGC
GGTTTGACTCACGGGGATTTCCAAGTCTCCACCCCATTGACGTCAATGGGAGTTTGTTTTGGCACCAAAA
TCAACGGGACTTTCCAAAATGTCGTAACAACTCCGCCCCATTGACGCAAATGGGCGGTAGGCGTGTACGG
TGGGAGGTCTATATAAGCAGAGCTCTCTGGCTAACTAGAGAACCCACTGCTTACTGGCTTATCGAAATTA
ATACGACTCACTATAGGGAGACCCAAGCTGGCTAGCGTTTAAACTTAAGCTTGGTACCGAGCTCGGATCC
GAATTCTGCAGATATCCAGCACAGTGGCGGCCGCTCGAGATGCTTTCTCTGAAGAAATACTTAACGGAAG
GACTTCTCCAGTTCACCATTCTGCTGAGTTTGATTGGGGTACGGGTGGACGTGGATACTTACCTGACCTC
ACAGCTTCCCCCACTCCGGGAGATCATCCTGGGGCCCAGTTCTGCCTATACTCAGACCCAGTTCCACAAC
CTGAGGAATACCTTGGATGGCTATGGTATCCACCCCAAGAGCATAGACCTGGACAATTACTTCACTGCCC
GGCGGCTCCTCAGTCAGGTGAGGGCCCTGGACAGGTTCCAGGTGCCAACCACTGAGGTAAATGCCTGGCT
GGTTCACCGAGACCCAGAGGGGTCTGTCTCTGGCAGTCAGCCCAACTCAGGCCTCGCCCTCGAGAGTTCC
AGTGGCCTCCAAGATGTGACAGGCCCAGACAACGGGGTGCGAGAAAGCGAAACGGAGCAGGGATTCGGTG
AAGATTTGGAGGATTTGGGGGCTGTAGCCCCCCCAGTCAGTGGAGACTTAACCAAAGAGGACATAGATCT
GATTGACATCCTTTGGCGACAGGATATTGATCTGGGGGCTGGGCGTGAGGTTTTTGACTATAGTCACCGC
CAGAAGGAGCAGGATGTGGAGAAGGAGCTGCGAGATGGAGGCGAGCAGGACACCTGGGCAGGCGAGGGCG
CGGAAGCTCTGGCACGGAACCTGCTAGTGGATGGAGAGACTGGGGAGAGCTTCCCTGCACAGGTGCCTAG
TGGGGAGGACCAGACGGCCCTGTCCCTGGAAGAGTGCCTTAGGCTGCTGGAAGCCACCTGCCCCTTTGGG
GAGAATGCTGAGTTTCCAGCAGACATTTCCAGCATAACAGAAGCAGTGCCTAGTGAGAGTGAGCCCCCTG
CTCTTCAAAACAACCTCTTGTCTCCTCTTCTGACCGGGACAGAGTCACCATTTGATTTGGAACAGCAGTG
GCAAGATCTCATGTCCATCATGGAAATGCAGGCCATGGAAGTGAACACATCAGCAAGTGAAATCCTGTAC
AGTGCCCCTCCTGGAGACCCACTGAGCACCAACTACAGCCTTGCCCCCAACACTCCCATCAATCAGAATG
TCAGCCTGCATCAGGCGTCCCTGGGGGGCTGCAGCCAGGACTTCTTACTCTTCAGCCCCGAGGTGGAAAG
CCTGCCTGTGGCCAGTAGCTCCACGCTGCTCCCGTTGGCCCCCAGCAATTCTACCAGCCTCAACTCCACC
TTCGGCTCCACCAACCTGACAGGGCTCTTCTTTCCACCCCAGCTCAATGGCACAGCCAATGACACAGCAG
GCCCAGAGCTGCCTGACCCTTTGGGGGGTCTGTTAGATGAAGCTATGTTGGATGAGATCAGCCTTATGGA
CCTGGCCATTGAAGAAGGCTTTAACCCTGTGCAGGCCTCCCAGCTGGAGGAGGAATTTGACTCTGACTCA
GGCCTTTCCTTAGACTCGAGCCATAGCCCTTCTTCCCTAAGCAGCTCTGAAGGCAGTTCTTCCTCTTCTT
CCTCCTCCTCTTCCTCTTCTTCCTCTGCTTCTTCCTCTGCCTCTTCCTCCTTTTCTGAGGAAGGTGCGGT
TGGCTACAGCTCTGACTCTGAGACCCTGGATCTGGAAGAGGCCGAGGGTGCTGTGGGCTACCAGCCTGAG
TATTCCAAGTTCTGCCGCATGAGCTACCAGGATCCAGCTCAGCTCTCATGCCTGCCCTACCTGGAGCACG
TGGGCCACAACCACACATACAACATGGCACCCAGTGCCCTGGACTCAGCCGACCTGCCACCACCCAGTGC
CCTCAAGAAAGGCAGCAAGGAGAAGCAGGCTGACTTCCTGGACAAGCAGATGAGCCGGGATGAGCACCGA
GCCCGAGCCATGAAGATCCCTTTCACCAATGACAAAATCATCAACCTGCCTGTGGAGGAGTTCAATGAAC
TGCTGTCCAAATACCAGTTGAGTGAAGCCCAGCTGAGCCTCATCCGAGACATCCGGCGCCGGGGCAAGAA
CAAGATGGCGGCGCAGAACTGCCGCAAGCGCAAGCTGGACACCATCCTGAATCTGGAGCGTGATGTGGAG
GACCTGCAGCGTGACAAAGCCCGGCTGCTGCGGGAGAAAGTGGAGTTCCTGCGCTCCCTGCGACAGATGA
AGCAGAAGGTCCAGAGCCTGTACCAGGAGGTGTTTGGGCGGCTGCGAGATGAGAACGGACGACCCTACTC
GCCCAGTCAGTATGCGCTCCAGTACGCCGGGGACGGCAGTGTCCTCCTCATCCCCCGCACGATGGCCGAC
CAGCAGGCCCGGCGGCAGGAGAGGAAGCCAAAGGACCGGAGAAAGGGGCCCGAGCAGAAACTCATCTCTG
AAGAGGATCTGTGATAAACCCGCTGATCAGCCTCGACTGTGCCTTCTAGTTGCCAGCCATCTGTTGTTTG
CCCCTCCCCCGTGCCTTCCTTGACCCTGGAAGGTGCCACTCCCACTGTCCTTTCCTAATAAAATGAGGAA
ATTGCATCGCATTGTCTGAGTAGGTGTCATTCTATTCTGGGGGGTGGGGTGGGGCAGGACAGCAAGGGGG
AGGATTGGGAAGACAATAGCAGGCATGCTGGGGATGCGGTGGGCTCTATGGCTTCTGAGGCGGAAAGAAC
CAGCTGGGGCTCTAGGGGGTATCCCC
[124 nt withheld, positions 3387-3510]
C
[91 nt withheld, positions 3512-3602]
A
[49 nt withheld, positions 3604-3652]
CCTTTGACGTTGGAGTCCACGTTCTTT
[37 nt withheld, positions 3680-3716]
ACCCTATCTCGGTCTATTCTTTTGATTTATAAGGGATTTTGCCGATTTCGGCCTATTGGTTAAAAAATGA
GCTGATTTAACAAAAATTTAACGCGAATTAATTCTGTGGAATGTGTGTCAGTTAGGGTGTGGAAAGTCCC
CAGGCTCCCCAGCAGGCAGAAGTATGCAAAGCATGCATCTCAATTAGTCAGCAACCAGGTGTGGAAAGTC
CCCAGGCTCCCCAGCAGGCAGAAGTATGCAAAGCATGCATCTCAATTAGTCAGCAACCATAGTCCCGCCC
CTAACTCCGCCCATCCCGCCCCTAACTCCGCCCAGTTCCGCCCATTCTCCGCCCCATGGCTGACTAATTT
TTTTTATTTATGCAGAGGCCGAGGCCGCCTCTGCCTCTGAGCTATTCCAGAAGTAGTGAGGAGGCTTTTT
TGGAGGCCTAGGCTTTTGCAAAAAGCTCCCGGGAGCTTGTATATCCATTTTCGGATCTGATCAAGAGACA
GGATGAGGATCGTTTCGCATGATTGAACAAGATGGATTGCACGCAGGTTCTCCGGCCGCTTGGGTGGAGA
GGCTATTCGGCTATGACTGGGCACAACAGACAATCGGCTGCTCTGATGCCGCCGTGTTCCGGCTGTCAGC
GCAGGGGCGCCCGGTTCTTTTTGTCAAGACCGACCTGTCCGGTGCCCTGAATGAACTGCAGGACGAGGCA
GCGCGGCTATCGTGGCTGGCCACGACGGGCGTTCCTTGCGCAGCTGTGCTCGACGTTGTCACTGAAGCGG
GAAGGGACTGGCTGCTATTGGGCGAAGTGCCGGGGCAGGATCTCCTGTCATCTCACCTTGCTCCTGCCGA
GAAAGTATCCATCATGGCTGATGCAATGCGGCGGCTGCATACGCTTGATCCGGCTACCTGCCCATTCGAC
CACCAAGCGAAACATCGCATCGAGCGAGCACGTACTCGGATGGAAGCCGGTCTTGTCGATCAGGATGATC
TGGACGAAGAGCATCAGGGGCTCGCGCCAGCCGAACTGTTCGCCAGGCTCAAGGCGCGCATGCCCGACGG
CGAGGATCTCGTCGTGACCCATGGCGATGCCTGCTTGCCGAATATCATGGTGGAAAATGGCCGCTTTTCT
GGATTCATCGACTGTGGCCGGCTGGGTGTGGCGGACCGCTATCAGGACATAGCGTTGGCTACCCGTGATA
TTGCTGAAGAGCTTGGCGGCGAATGGGCTGACCGCTTCCTCGTGCTTTACGGTATCGCCGCTCCCGATTC
GCAGCGCATCGCCTTCTATCGCCTTCTTGACGAGTTCTTCTGAGCGGGACTCTGGGGTTCGAAATGACCG
ACCAAGCGACGCCCAACCTGCCATCACGAGATTTCGATTCCACCGCCGCCTTCTATGAAAGGTTGGGCTT
CGGAATCGTTTTCCGGGACGCCGGCTGGATGATCCTCCAGCGCGGGGATCTCATGCTGGAGTTCTTCGCC
CACCCCAACTTGTTTATTGCAGCTTATAATGGTTACAAATAAAGCAATAGCATCACAAATTTCACAAATA
AAGCATTTTTTTCACTGCATTCTAGTTGTGGTTTGTCCAAACTCATCAATGTATCTTATCATGTCTGTAT
ACCGTCGACCTCTAGCTAGAGCTTGGCGTAATCATGGTCATAGCTGTTTCCTGTGTGAAATTGTTATCCG
CTCACAATTCCACACAACATACGAGCCGGAAGCATAAAGTGTAAAGCCTGGGGTGCCTAATGAGTGAGCT
AACTCACATTAATTGCGTTGCGCTCACTGCCCGCTTTCCAGTCGGGAAACCTGTCGTGCCAGCTGCATTA
ATGAATCGGCCAACGCGCGGGGAGAGGCGGTTTGCGTATTGGGCGCTCTTCCGCTTCCTCGCTCACTGAC
TCGCTGCGCTCGGTCGTTCGGCTGCGGCGAGCGGTATCAGCTCACTCAAAGGCGGTAATACGGTTATCCA
CAGAATCAGGGGATAACGCAGGAAAGAACATGTGAGCAAAAGGCCAGCAAAAGGCCAGGAACCGTAAAAA
GGCCGCGTTGCTGGCGTTTTTCCATAGGCTCCGCCCCCCTGACGAGCATCACAAAAATCGACGCTCAAGT
CAGAGGTGGCGAAACCCGACAGGACTATAAAGATACCAGGCGTTTCCCCCTGGAAGCTCCCTCGTGCGCT
CTCCTGTTCCGACCCTGCCGCTTACCGGATACCTGTCCGCCTTTCTCCCTTCGGGAAGCGTGGCGCTTTC
TCATAGCTCACGCTGTAGGTATCTCAGTTCGGTGTAGGTCGTTCGCTCCAAGCTGGGCTGTGTGCACGAA
CCCCCCGTTCAGCCCGACCGCTGCGCCTTATCCGGTAACTATCGTCTTGAGTCCAACCCGGTAAGACACG
ACTTATCGCCACTGGCAGCAGCCACTGGTAACAGGATTAGCAGAGCGAGGTATGTAGGCGGTGCTACAGA
GTTCTTGAAGTGGTGGCCTAACTACGGCTACACTAGAAGAACAGTATTTGGTATCTGCGCTCTGCTGAAG
CCAGTTACCTTCGGAAAAAGAGTTGGTAGCTCTTGATCCGGCAAACAAACCACCGCTGGTAGCGGTGGTT
TTTTTGTTTGCAAGCAGCAGATTACGCGCAGAAAAAAAGGATCTCAAGAAGATCCTTTGATCTTTTCTAC
GGGGTCTGACGCTCAGTGGAACGAAAACTCACGTTAAGGGATTTTGGTCATGAGATTATCAAAAAGGATC
TTCACCTAGATCCTTTTAAATTAAAAATGAAGTTTTAAATCAATCTAAAGTATATATGAGTAAACTTGGT
CTGACAGTTACCAATGCTTAATCAGTGAGGCACCTATCTCAGCGATCTGTCTATTTCGTTCATCCATAGT
TGCCTGACTCCCCGTCGTGTAGATAACTACGATACGGGAGGGCTTACCATCTGGCCCCAGTGCTGCAATG
ATACCGCGAGACCCACGCTCACCGGCTCCAGATTTATCAGCAATAAACCAGCCAGCCGGAAGGGCCGAGC
GCAGAAGTGGTCCTGCAACTTTATCCGCCTCCATCCAGTCTATTAATTGTTGCCGGGAAGCTAGAGTAAG
TAGTTCGCCAGTTAATAGTTTGCGCAACGTTGTTGCCATTGCTACAGGCATCGTGGTGTCACGCTCGTCG
TTTGGTATGGCTTCATTCAGCTCCGGTTCCCAACGATCAAGGCGAGTTACATGATCCCCCATGTTGTGCA
AAAAAGCGGTTAGCTCCTTCGGTCCTCCGATCGTTGTCAGAAGTAAGTTGGCCGCAGTGTTATCACTCAT
GGTTATGGCAGCACTGCATAATTCTCTTACTGTCATGCCATCCGTAAGATGCTTTTCTGTGACTGGTGAG
TACTCAACCAAGTCATTCTGAGAATAGTGTATGCGGCGACCGAGTTGCTCTTGCCCGGCGTCAATACGGG
ATAATACCGCGCCACATAGCAGAACTTTAAAAGTGCTCATCATTGGAAAACGTTCTTCGGGGCGAAAACT
CTCAAGGATCTTACCGCTGTTGAGATCCAGTTCGATGTAACCCACTCGTGCACCCAACTGATCTTCAGCA
TCTTTTACTTTCACCAGCGTTTCTGGGTGAGCAAAAACAGGAAGGCAAAATGCCGCAAAAAAGGGAATAA
GGGCGACACGGAAATGTTGAATACTCATACTCTTCCTTTTTCAATATTATTGAAGCATTTATCAGGGTTA
TTGTCTCATGAGCGGATACATATTTGAATGTATTTAGAAAAATAAACAAATAGGGGTTCCGCGCACATTT
CCCCGAAAAGTGCCACCTGACGTCGACGGATCGGGAGATCTCCCGATCCCCTATGGTGCACTCTCAGTAC
AATCTGCTCTGATGCCGCATAGTTAAGCCAGTATCTGCTCCCTGCTTGTGTGTTGGAGGTCGCTGAGTAG
TGCGCGAGCAAAATTTAAGCTACAACAAGGCAAGGCTTGACCGACAATTGCATGAAGAATCTGCTTAGGG
TTAGGCGTTTTGCGCTGCTTCGCGATGTACGGGCCAGATATACGCGTT
